>Addgene plasmid #148243 | pT7-EGFP-C1-HseIF4EBP1_50-83-Y54AL59A_AA | depositor full sequence | sequence record 290691 | Full Sequence
TAGTTATTAATAGTAATCAATTACGGGGTCATTAGTTCATAGCCCATATATGGAGTTCCGCGTTACATAA
CTTACGGTAAATGGCCCGCCTGGCTGACCGCCCAACGACCCCCGCCCATTGACGTCAATAATGACGTATG
TTCCCATAGTAACGCCAATAGGGACTTTCCATTGACGTCAATGGGTGGAGTATTTACGGTAAACTGCCCA
CTTGGCAGTACATCAAGTGTATCATATGCCAAGTACGCCCCCTATTGACGTCAATGACGGTAAATGGCCC
GCCTGGCATTATGCCCAGTACATGACCTTATGGGACTTTCCTACTTGGCAGTACATCTACGTATTAGTCA
TCGCTATTACCATGGTGATGCGGTTTTGGCAGTACATCAATGGGCGTGGATAGCGGTTTGACTCACGGGG
ATTTCCAAGTCTCCACCCCATTGACGTCAATGGGAGTTTGTTTTGGCACCAAAATCAACGGGACTTTCCA
AAATGTCGTAACAACTCCGCCCCATTGACGCAAATGGGCGGTAGGCGTGTACGGTGGGAGGTCTATATAA
GCAGAGCTCTCTGGCTAACTAGAGAACCCACTGCTTACTGGCTTATCGAAATTAATACGACTCACTATAG
GGAGACCCAAGCTCTAGCGCTACCGGTCGCCACCATGGTGAGCAAGGGCGAGGAGCTGTTCACCGGGGTG
GTGCCCATCCTGGTCGAGCTGGACGGCGACGTAAACGGCCACAAGTTCAGCGTGTCCGGCGAGGGCGAGG
GCGATGCCACCTACGGCAAGCTGACCCTGAAGTTCATCTGCACCACCGGCAAGCTGCCCGTGCCCTGGCC
CACCCTCGTGACCACCCTGACCTACGGCGTGCAGTGCTTCAGCCGCTACCCCGACCACATGAAGCAGCAC
GACTTCTTCAAGTCCGCCATGCCCGAAGGCTACGTCCAGGAGCGCACCATCTTCTTCAAGGACGACGGCA
ACTACAAGACCCGCGCCGAGGTGAAGTTCGAGGGCGACACCCTGGTGAACCGCATCGAGCTGAAGGGCAT
CGACTTCAAGGAGGACGGCAACATCCTGGGGCACAAGCTGGAGTACAACTACAACAGCCACAACGTCTAT
ATCATGGCCGACAAGCAGAAGAACGGCATCAAGGTGAACTTCAAGATCCGCCACAACATCGAGGACGGCA
GCGTGCAGCTCGCCGACCACTACCAGCAGAACACCCCCATCGGCGACGGCCCCGTGCTGCTGCCCGACAA
CCACTACCTGAGCACCCAGTCCGCCCTGAGCAAAGACCCCAACGAGAAGCGCGATCACATGGTCCTGCTG
GAGTTCGTGACCGCCGCCGGGATCACTCTCGGCATGGACGAGCTGTACAAGTCCGGACTCAGATCTCGAG
CTATGACCAGGATCATCGCCGACCGGAAATTCGCGATGGAGTGTCGGAACTCACCTGTGACCAAAACACC
CCCAAGGGATCTGCCCACCATTCCGGGGGTCACCAGCTAAGGATCCACCGGATCTAGATAACTGATCATA
ATCAGCCATACCACATTTGTAGAGGTTTTACTTGCTTTAAAAAACCTCCCACACCTCCCCCTGAACCTGA
AACATAAAATGAATGCAATTGTTGTTGTTAACTTGTTTATTGCAGCTTATAATGGTTACAAATAAAGCAA
TAGCATCACAAATTTCACAAATAAAGCATTTTTTTCACTGCATTCTAGTTGTGGTTTGTCCAAACTCATC
AATGTATCTTAACGCGTAAATTGTAAGCGTTAATATTTTGTTAAAATTCGCGTTAAATTTTTGTTAAATC
AGCTCATTTTTTAACCAATAGGCCGAAATCGGCAAAATCCCTTATAAATCAAAAGAATAGACCGAGATAG
GGT
[37 nt withheld, positions 1894-1930]
AAAGAACGTGGACTCCAACGTCAAAGG
[49 nt withheld, positions 1958-2006]
T
[91 nt withheld, positions 2008-2098]
G
[124 nt withheld, positions 2100-2223]
CAGGTGGCACTTTTCGGGGAAATGTGCGCGGAACCCCTATTTGTTTATTTTTCTAAATACATTCAAATAT
GTATCCGCTCATGAGACAATAACCCTGATAAATGCTTCAATAATATTGAAAAAGGAAGAGTCCTGAGGCG
GAAAGAACCAGCTGTGGAATGTGTGTCAGTTAGGGTGTGGAAAGTCCCCAGGCTCCCCAGCAGGCAGAAG
TATGCAAAGCATGCATCTCAATTAGTCAGCAACCAGGTGTGGAAAGTCCCCAGGCTCCCCAGCAGGCAGA
AGTATGCAAAGCATGCATCTCAATTAGTCAGCAACCATAGTCCCGCCCCTAACTCCGCCCATCCCGCCCC
TAACTCCGCCCAGTTCCGCCCATTCTCCGCCCCATGGCTGACTAATTTTTTTTATTTATGCAGAGGCCGA
GGCCGCCTCGGCCTCTGAGCTATTCCAGAAGTAGTGAGGAGGCTTTTTTGGAGGCCTAGGCTTTTGCAAA
GATCGATCAAGAGACAGGATGAGGATCGTTTCGCATGATTGAACAAGATGGATTGCACGCAGGTTCTCCG
GCCGCTTGGGTGGAGAGGCTATTCGGCTATGACTGGGCACAACAGACAATCGGCTGCTCTGATGCCGCCG
TGTTCCGGCTGTCAGCGCAGGGGCGCCCGGTTCTTTTTGTCAAGACCGACCTGTCCGGTGCCCTGAATGA
ACTGCAAGACGAGGCAGCGCGGCTATCGTGGCTGGCCACGACGGGCGTTCCTTGCGCAGCTGTGCTCGAC
GTTGTCACTGAAGCGGGAAGGGACTGGCTGCTATTGGGCGAAGTGCCGGGGCAGGATCTCCTGTCATCTC
ACCTTGCTCCTGCCGAGAAAGTATCCATCATGGCTGATGCAATGCGGCGGCTGCATACGCTTGATCCGGC
TACCTGCCCATTCGACCACCAAGCGAAACATCGCATCGAGCGAGCACGTACTCGGATGGAAGCCGGTCTT
GTCGATCAGGATGATCTGGACGAAGAGCATCAGGGGCTCGCGCCAGCCGAACTGTTCGCCAGGCTCAAGG
CGAGCATGCCCGACGGCGAGGATCTCGTCGTGACCCATGGCGATGCCTGCTTGCCGAATATCATGGTGGA
AAATGGCCGCTTTTCTGGATTCATCGACTGTGGCCGGCTGGGTGTGGCGGACCGCTATCAGGACATAGCG
TTGGCTACCCGTGATATTGCTGAAGAGCTTGGCGGCGAATGGGCTGACCGCTTCCTCGTGCTTTACGGTA
TCGCCGCTCCCGATTCGCAGCGCATCGCCTTCTATCGCCTTCTTGACGAGTTCTTCTGAGCGGGACTCTG
GGGTTCGAAATGACCGACCAAGCGACGCCCAACCTGCCATCACGAGATTTCGATTCCACCGCCGCCTTCT
ATGAAAGGTTGGGCTTCGGAATCGTTTTCCGGGACGCCGGCTGGATGATCCTCCAGCGCGGGGATCTCAT
GCTGGAGTTCTTCGCCCACCCTAGGGGGAGGCTAACTGAAACACGGAAGGAGACAATACCGGAAGGAACC
CGCGCTATGACGGCAATAAAAAGACAGAATAAAACGCACGGTGTTGGGTCGTTTGTTCATAAACGCGGGG
TTCGGTCCCAGGGCTGGCACTCTGTCGATACCCCACCGAGACCCCATTGGGGCCAATACGCCCGCGTTTC
TTCCTTTTCCCCACCCCACCCCCCAAGTTCGGGTGAAGGCCCAGGGCTCGCAGCCAACGTCGGGGCGGCA
GGCCCTGCCATAGCCTCAGGTTACTCATATATACTTTAGATTGATTTAAAACTTCATTTTTAATTTAAAA
GGATCTAGGTGAAGATCCTTTTTGATAATCTCATGACCAAAATCCCTTAACGTGAGTTTTCGTTCCACTG
AGCGTCAGACCCCGTAGAAAAGATCAAAGGATCTTCTTGAGATCCTTTTTTTCTGCGCGTAATCTGCTGC
TTGCAAACAAAAAAACCACCGCTACCAGCGGTGGTTTGTTTGCCGGATCAAGAGCTACCAACTCTTTTTC
CGAAGGTAACTGGCTTCAGCAGAGCGCAGATACCAAATACTGTCCTTCTAGTGTAGCCGTAGTTAGGCCA
CCACTTCAAGAACTCTGTAGCACCGCCTACATACCTCGCTCTGCTAATCCTGTTACCAGTGGCTGCTGCC
AGTGGCGATAAGTCGTGTCTTACCGGGTTGGACTCAAGACGATAGTTACCGGATAAGGCGCAGCGGTCGG
GCTGAACGGGGGGTTCGTGCACACAGCCCAGCTTGGAGCGAACGACCTACACCGAACTGAGATACCTACA
GCGTGAGCTATGAGAAAGCGCCACGCTTCCCGAAGGGAGAAAGGCGGACAGGTATCCGGTAAGCGGCAGG
GTCGGAACAGGAGAGCGCACGAGGGAGCTTCCAGGGGGAAACGCCTGGTATCTTTATAGTCCTGTCGGGT
TTCGCCACCTCTGACTTGAGCGTCGATTTTTGTGATGCTCGTCAGGGGGGCGGAGCCTATGGAAAAACGC
CAGCAACGCGGCCTTTTTACGGTTCCTGGCCTTTTGCTGGCCTTTTGCTCACATGTTCTTTCCTGCGTTA
TCCCCTGATTCTGTGGATAACCGTATTACCGCCATGCAT
Features (pLannotate 1.2.2; 17 found; start..end, strand, type, name):
     61..364     +  enhancer       CMV enhancer: human cytomegalovirus immediate early enhancer
    365..568     +  promoter       CMV promoter: human cytomegalovirus (CMV) immediate early promoter
    564..597     +  LTR            5' LTR (truncated) (fragment): truncated 5' long terminal repeat (LTR) from HIV-1
    613..631     +  promoter       T7 promoter: promoter for bacteriophage T7 RNA polymerase
    665..1381    +  CDS            EGFP: EGFP is a basic (constitutively fluorescent) green fluorescent protein published in 1996, derived from Aequorea victoria. It is reported to be a rapidly-maturing weak dimer with moderate acid sensitivity.
   1382..1402    +  misc_feature   MCS (fragment): multiple cloning site
   1409..1507    +  CDS            EIF4EBP1 (fragment): 4EBP1_HUMAN - Experimental evidence at protein level: Swiss-Prot protein existence level 1. Repressor of translation initiation that regulates EIF4E activity by preventing its assembly into the eIF4F complex: hypophosphorylated form competes with EIF4G1/EIF4G3 and strongly binds to EIF4E, leading to repress translation. In contrast, hyperphosphorylated form dissociates from EIF4E, allowing interaction between EIF4G1/EIF4G3 and EIF4E, leading to initiation of translation. Mediates the regulation of protein translation by hormones, growth factors and other stimuli that signal through the MAP kin
   1533..1617    +  CDS            large T antigen (fragment): large T antigen from SV40 (simian virus 40)
   1640..1761    +  polyA_signal   SV40 poly(A) signal: SV40 polyadenylation signal
   1795..2223    -  rep_origin     f1 ori (sequence partly withheld): f1 bacteriophage origin of replication; arrow indicates direction of (+) strand synthesis
   2250..2354    +  promoter       AmpR promoter: bla
   2356..2713    +  promoter       SV40 promoter: SV40 enhancer and early promoter
   2748..3542    +  CDS            NeoR/KanR: aminoglycoside phosphotransferase from Tn5; aph(3')-II (or nptII); confers resistance to neomycin, kanamycin, and G418 (Geneticin®)
   3563..3715    +  CDS            ble (fragment): BLE_KLEPN - Experimental evidence at protein level: Swiss-Prot protein existence level 1. Binding protein with a strong affinity to the bleomycin family of antibiotics. Binds to CL990; an antimitotic-antibiotic compound. From Klebsiella pneumoniae.
   3774..3821    +  polyA_signal   HSV TK poly(A) signal: herpes simplex virus thymidine kinase polyadenylation signal (Cole and Stacy, 1985)
   3912..3928    -  polyA_signal   bGH poly(A) signal (fragment): bovine growth hormone polyadenylation signal
   4150..4738    +  rep_origin     ori: high-copy-number ColE1/pMB1/pBR322/pUC origin of replication
