[The description below was written by a language model from this plasmid's Addgene catalogue record and pLannotate feature annotations shown in this document.]
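Description:
pT7-EGFP-C1-HseIF4EBP1_50-83-Y54AL59A_AA is a 4.85 kb mammalian expression plasmid encoding an N-terminal EGFP fusion to a short fragment of human EIF4EBP1 (4E-BP1). The catalogue lists the backbone as unknown, but the name and feature layout are consistent with an EGFP-C1-type vector into which a T7 promoter has been placed. It is maintained in E. coli at high copy from a ColE1/pUC-type origin and selected with kanamycin. The NeoR/KanR (Tn5 aminoglycoside phosphotransferase) gene sits behind tandem bacterial (bla) and SV40 early promoters and is followed by an HSV TK polyadenylation signal, so the same marker can also confer G418 resistance in mammalian cells. An f1 origin is also present. Several small annotated fragments (HIV-1 LTR, SV40 large T antigen, ble, bGH poly(A)) appear to be partial sequence matches within the backbone rather than functional parts.

The expression cassette uses the CMV immediate-early enhancer and promoter, followed by a T7 promoter that could in principle support transcription by T7 RNA polymerase. Downstream lie the EGFP coding sequence, a remnant of the multiple cloning site, the 4E-BP1 fragment and an SV40 polyadenylation signal. According to the insert name, the fragment covers residues 50–83 and carries the substitutions Y54A and L59A. 4E-BP1 represses translation initiation by binding eIF4E in competition with eIF4G. Both mutated residues lie within the canonical eIF4E-binding motif, so this construct probably serves as a binding-deficient control, although the record gives the purpose only as mammalian expression of the mutant fragment. The depositor notes that the supplied sequence may be theoretical or based on Sanger reads.
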