Addgene plasmid #148243: pT7-EGFP-C1-HseIF4EBP1_50-83-Y54AL59A_AA
Purpose: Mammalian Expression of HseIF4EBP1_50-83-Y54AL59A
Depositing lab: Elisa Izaurralde. Depositing organization: Max Planck Institute for Developmental Biology.
Backbone
  Vector backbone: Unknown
  Vector type: Mammalian Expression
Growth in bacteria
  Bacterial resistance: Kanamycin, 50 μg/mL
  Growth temperature: 37°C
  Growth strain: DH5alpha
  Copy number: High Copy
Gene/Insert
  Gene/Insert name: HseIF4EBP1_50-83-Y54AL59A
  Species: H. sapiens (human)
  Entrez Gene: EIF4EBP1 (a.k.a. 4E-BP1, 4EBP1, BP-1, PHAS-I)
  Cloning method: Unknown
Terms and licenses: Academic/Nonprofit Terms; Industry Terms: Not Available to Industry
Depositor comments: ORF extracted from NCBI:NM_004095.3 or Uniprot.: Q13541 Plasmids from this collection were made available to the research community and donated after the lab closed. Please note that the sequence provided by the depositing laboratory may be theoretical/predicted or based on Sanger sequencing results. There may be discrepancies between sequencing results obtained by Addgene and the depositor sequence. If an Addgene verified sequence is not available, please contact before placing your order to request that our lab fully sequence the plasmid.
How to cite: pT7-EGFP-C1-HseIF4EBP1_50-83-Y54AL59A_AA was a gift from Elisa Izaurralde (Addgene plasmid # 148243 ; http://n2t.net/addgene:148243 ; RRID:Addgene_148243)
